>Addgene plasmid #223097 | pCMV-T7-SpCas9(MKACKV)-P2A-EGFP (AHK136) | addgene full sequence | sequence record 447664 | Addgene NGS Result
AGTCGGGAAACCTGTCGTGCCAGCTGCATTAATGAATCGGCCAACGCGCGGGGAGAGGCGGTTTGCGTAT
TGGGCGCTCTTCCGCTTCCTCGCTCACTGACTCGCTGCGCTCGGTCGTTCGGCTGCGGCGAGCGGTATCA
GCTCACTCAAAGGCGGTAATACGGTTATCCACAGAATCAGGGGATAACGCAGGAAAGAACATGTGAGCAA
AAGGCCAGCAAAAGGCCAGGAACCGTAAAAAGGCCGCGTTGCTGGCGTTTTTCCATAGGCTCCGCCCCCC
TGACGAGCATCACAAAAATCGACGCTCAAGTCAGAGGTGGCGAAACCCGACAGGACTATAAAGATACCAG
GCGTTTCCCCCTGGAAGCTCCCTCGTGCGCTCTCCTGTTCCGACCCTGCCGCTTACCGGATACCTGTCCG
CCTTTCTCCCTTCGGGAAGCGTGGCGCTTTCTCATAGCTCACGCTGTAGGTATCTCAGTTCGGTGTAGGT
CGTTCGCTCCAAGCTGGGCTGTGTGCACGAACCCCCCGTTCAGCCCGACCGCTGCGCCTTATCCGGTAAC
TATCGTCTTGAGTCCAACCCGGTAAGACACGACTTATCGCCACTGGCAGCAGCCACTGGTAACAGGATTA
GCAGAGCGAGGTATGTAGGCGGTGCTACAGAGTTCTTGAAGTGGTGGCCTAACTACGGCTACACTAGAAG
AACAGTATTTGGTATCTGCGCTCTGCTGAAGCCAGTTACCTTCGGAAAAAGAGTTGGTAGCTCTTGATCC
GGCAAACAAACCACCGCTGGTAGCGGTGGTTTTTTTGTTTGCAAGCAGCAGATTACGCGCAGAAAAAAAG
GATCTCAAGAAGATCCTTTGATCTTTTCTACGGGGTCTGACGCTCAGTGGAACGAAAACTCACGTTAAGG
GATTTTGGTCATGAGATTATCAAAAAGGATCTTCACCTAGATCCTTTTAAATTAAAAATGAAGTTTTAAA
TCAATCTAAAGTATATATGAGTAAACTTGGTCTGACAGTTACCAATGCTTAATCAGTGAGGCACCTATCT
CAGCGATCTGTCTATTTCGTTCATCCATAGTTGCCTGACTCCCCGTCGTGTAGATAACTACGATACGGGA
GGGCTTACCATCTGGCCCCAGTGCTGCAATGATACCGCGAGACCCACGCTCACCGGCTCCAGATTTATCA
GCAATAAACCAGCCAGCCGGAAGGGCCGAGCGCAGAAGTGGTCCTGCAACTTTATCCGCCTCCATCCAGT
CTATTAATTGTTGCCGGGAAGCTAGAGTAAGTAGTTCGCCAGTTAATAGTTTGCGCAACGTTGTTGCCAT
TGCTACAGGCATCGTGGTGTCACGCTCGTCGTTTGGTATGGCTTCATTCAGCTCCGGTTCCCAACGATCA
AGGCGAGTTACATGATCCCCCATGTTGTGCAAAAAAGCGGTTAGCTCCTTCGGTCCTCCGATCGTTGTCA
GAAGTAAGTTGGCCGCAGTGTTATCACTCATGGTTATGGCAGCACTGCATAATTCTCTTACTGTCATGCC
ATCCGTAAGATGCTTTTCTGTGACTGGTGAGTACTCAACCAAGTCATTCTGAGAATAGTGTATGCGGCGA
CCGAGTTGCTCTTGCCCGGCGTCAATACGGGATAATACCGCGCCACATAGCAGAACTTTAAAAGTGCTCA
TCATTGGAAAACGTTCTTCGGGGCGAAAACTCTCAAGGATCTTACCGCTGTTGAGATCCAGTTCGATGTA
ACCCACTCGTGCACCCAACTGATCTTCAGCATCTTTTACTTTCACCAGCGTTTCTGGGTGAGCAAAAACA
GGAAGGCAAAATGCCGCAAAAAAGGGAATAAGGGCGACACGGAAATGTTGAATACTCATACTCTTCCTTT
TTCAATATTATTGAAGCATTTATCAGGGTTATTGTCTCATGAGCGGATACATATTTGAATGTATTTAGAA
AAATAAACAAATAGGGGTTCCGCGCACATTTCCCCGAAAAGTGCCACCTGACGTCGACGGATCGGGAGAT
CGATCTCCCGATCCCCTAGGGTCGACTCTCAGTACAATCTGCTCTGATGCCGCATAGTTAAGCCAGTATC
TGCTCCCTGCTTGTGTGTTGGAGGTCGCTGAGTAGTGCGCGAGCAAAATTTAAGCTACAACAAGGCAAGG
CTTGACCGACAATTGCATGAAGAATCTGCTTAGGGTTAGGCGTTTTGCGCTGCTTCGCGATGTACGGGCC
AGATATACGCGTTGACATTGATTATTGACTAGTTATTAATAGTAATCAATTACGGGGTCATTAGTTCATA
GCCCATATATGGAGTTCCGCGTTACATAACTTACGGTAAATGGCCCGCCTGGCTGACCGCCCAACGACCC
CCGCCCATTGACGTCAATAATGACGTATGTTCCCATAGTAACGCCAATAGGGACTTTCCATTGACGTCAA
TGGGTGGAGTATTTACGGTAAACTGCCCACTTGGCAGTACATCAAGTGTATCATATGCCAAGTACGCCCC
CTATTGACGTCAATGACGGTAAATGGCCCGCCTGGCATTATGCCCAGTACATGACCTTATGGGACTTTCC
TACTTGGCAGTACATCTACGTATTAGTCATCGCTATTACCATGGTGATGCGGTTTTGGCAGTACATCAAT
GGGCGTGGATAGCGGTTTGACTCACGGGGATTTCCAAGTCTCCACCCCATTGACGTCAATGGGAGTTTGT
TTTGGCACCAAAATCAACGGGACTTTCCAAAATGTCGTAACAACTCCGCCCCATTGACGCAAATGGGCGG
TAGGCGTGTACGGTGGGAGGTCTATATAAGCAGAGCTGGTTTAGTGAACCGTCAGATCCGCTAGAGATCC
GCGGCCGCTAATACGACTCACTATAGGGAGAGCCGCCACCATGGACAAGAAGTACAGCATCGGCCTGGAC
ATCGGCACCAACTCTGTGGGCTGGGCCGTGATCACCGACGAGTACAAGGTGCCCAGCAAGAAATTCAAGG
TGCTGGGCAACACCGACCGGCACAGCATCAAGAAGAACCTGATCGGAGCCCTGCTGTTCGACAGCGGCGA
AACAGCCGAGGCCACCCGGCTGAAGAGAACCGCCAGAAGAAGATACACCAGACGGAAGAACCGGATCTGC
TATCTGCAAGAGATCTTCAGCAACGAGATGGCCAAGGTGGACGACAGCTTCTTCCACAGACTGGAAGAGT
CCTTCCTGGTGGAAGAGGATAAGAAGCACGAGCGGCACCCCATCTTCGGCAACATCGTGGACGAGGTGGC
CTACCACGAGAAGTACCCCACCATCTACCACCTGAGAAAGAAACTGGTGGACAGCACCGACAAGGCCGAC
CTGCGGCTGATCTATCTGGCCCTGGCCCACATGATCAAGTTCCGGGGCCACTTCCTGATCGAGGGCGACC
TGAACCCCGACAACAGCGACGTGGACAAGCTGTTCATCCAGCTGGTGCAGACCTACAACCAGCTGTTCGA
GGAAAACCCCATCAACGCCAGCGGCGTGGACGCCAAGGCCATCCTGTCTGCCAGACTGAGCAAGAGCAGA
CGGCTGGAAAATCTGATCGCCCAGCTGCCCGGCGAGAAGAAGAATGGCCTGTTCGGAAACCTGATTGCCC
TGAGCCTGGGCCTGACCCCCAACTTCAAGAGCAACTTCGACCTGGCCGAGGATGCCAAACTGCAGCTGAG
CAAGGACACCTACGACGACGACCTGGACAACCTGCTGGCCCAGATCGGCGACCAGTACGCCGACCTGTTT
CTGGCCGCCAAGAACCTGTCCGACGCCATCCTGCTGAGCGACATCCTGAGAGTGAACACCGAGATCACCA
AGGCCCCCCTGAGCGCCTCTATGATCAAGAGATACGACGAGCACCACCAGGACCTGACCCTGCTGAAAGC
TCTCGTGCGGCAGCAGCTGCCTGAGAAGTACAAAGAGATTTTCTTCGACCAGAGCAAGAACGGCTACGCC
GGCTACATTGACGGCGGAGCCAGCCAGGAAGAGTTCTACAAGTTCATCAAGCCCATCCTGGAAAAGATGG
ACGGCACCGAGGAACTGCTCGTGAAGCTGAACAGAGAGGACCTGCTGCGGAAGCAGCGGACCTTCGACAA
CGGCAGCATCCCCCACCAGATCCACCTGGGAGAGCTGCACGCCATTCTGCGGCGGCAGGAAGATTTTTAC
CCATTCCTGAAGGACAACCGGGAAAAGATCGAGAAGATCCTGACCTTCCGCATCCCCTACTACGTGGGCC
CTCTGGCCAGGGGAAACAGCAGATTCGCCTGGATGACCAGAAAGAGCGAGGAAACCATCACCCCCTGGAA
CTTCGAGGAAGTGGTGGACAAGGGCGCTTCCGCCCAGAGCTTCATCGAGCGGATGACCAACTTCGATAAG
AACCTGCCCAACGAGAAGGTGCTGCCCAAGCACAGCCTGCTGTACGAGTACTTCACCGTGTATAACGAGC
TGACCAAAGTGAAATACGTGACCGAGGGAATGAGAAAGCCCGCCTTCCTGAGCGGCGAGCAGAAAAAGGC
CATCGTGGACCTGCTGTTCAAGACCAACCGGAAAGTGACCGTGAAGCAGCTGAAAGAGGACTACTTCAAG
AAAATCGAGTGCTTCGACTCCGTGGAAATCTCCGGCGTGGAAGATCGGTTCAACGCCTCCCTGGGCACAT
ACCACGATCTGCTGAAAATTATCAAGGACAAGGACTTCCTGGACAATGAGGAAAACGAGGACATTCTGGA
AGATATCGTGCTGACCCTGACACTGTTTGAGGACAGAGAGATGATCGAGGAACGGCTGAAAACCTATGCC
CACCTGTTCGACGACAAAGTGATGAAGCAGCTGAAGCGGCGGAGATACACCGGCTGGGGCAGGCTGAGCC
GGAAGCTGATCAACGGCATCCGGGACAAGCAGTCCGGCAAGACAATCCTGGATTTCCTGAAGTCCGACGG
CTTCGCCAACAGAAACTTCATGCAGCTGATCCACGACGACAGCCTGACCTTTAAAGAGGACATCCAGAAA
GCCCAGGTGTCCGGCCAGGGCGATAGCCTGCACGAGCACATTGCCAATCTGGCCGGCAGCCCCGCCATTA
AGAAGGGCATCCTGCAGACAGTGAAGGTGGTGGACGAGCTCGTGAAAGTGATGGGCCGGCACAAGCCCGA
GAACATCGTGATCGAAATGGCCAGAGAGAACCAGACCACCCAGAAGGGACAGAAGAACAGCCGCGAGAGA
ATGAAGCGGATCGAAGAGGGCATCAAAGAGCTGGGCAGCCAGATCCTGAAAGAACACCCCGTGGAAAACA
CCCAGCTGCAGAACGAGAAGCTGTACCTGTACTACCTGCAGAATGGGCGGGATATGTACGTGGACCAGGA
ACTGGACATCAACCGGCTGTCCGACTACGATGTGGACCATATCGTGCCTCAGAGCTTTCTGAAGGACGAC
TCCATCGACAACAAGGTGCTGACCAGAAGCGACAAGAACCGGGGCAAGAGCGACAACGTGCCCTCCGAAG
AGGTCGTGAAGAAGATGAAGAACTACTGGCGGCAGCTGCTGAACGCCAAGCTGATTACCCAGAGAAAGTT
CGACAATCTGACCAAGGCCGAGAGAGGCGGCCTGAGCGAACTGGATAAGGCCGGCTTCATCAAGAGACAG
CTGGTGGAAACCCGGCAGATCACAAAGCACGTGGCACAGATCCTGGACTCCCGGATGAACACTAAGTACG
ACGAGAATGACAAGCTGATCCGGGAAGTGAAAGTGATCACCCTGAAGTCCAAGCTGGTGTCCGATTTCCG
GAAGGATTTCCAGTTTTACAAAGTGCGCGAGATCAACAACTACCACCACGCCCACGACGCCTACCTGAAC
GCCGTCGTGGGAACCGCCCTGATCAAAAAGTACCCTAAGCTGGAAAGCGAGTTCGTGTACGGCGACTACA
AGGTGTACGACGTGCGGAAGATGATCGCCAAGAGCGAGCAGGAAATCGGCAAGGCTACCGCCAAGTACTT
CTTCTACAGCAACATCATGAACTTTTTCAAGACCGAGATTACCCTGGCCAACGGCGAGATCCGGAAGCGG
CCTCTGATCGAGACAAACGGCGAAACCGGGGAGATCGTGTGGGATAAGGGCCGGGATTTTGCCACCGTGC
GGAAAGTGCTGAGCATGCCCCAAGTGAATATCGTGAAAAAGACCGAGGTGCAGACAGGCGGCTTCAGCAA
AGAGTCTATCCTGCCCAAGAGGAACAGCGATAAGCTGATCGCCAGAAAGAAGGACTGGGACCCTAAGAAG
TACGGCGGCTTCATGAAGCCCACCGTGGCCTATTCTGTGCTGGTGGTGGCCAAAGTGGAAAAGGGCAAGT
CCAAGAAACTGAAGAGTGTGAAAGAGCTGCTGGGGATCACCATCATGGAAAGAAGCAGCTTCGAGAAGAA
TCCCATCGACTTTCTGGAAGCCAAGGGCTACAAAGAAGTGAAAAAGGACCTGATCATCAAGCTGCCTAAG
TACTCCCTGTTCGAGCTGGAAAACGGCCGGAAGAGAATGCTGGCCTCTGCCGCCTGCCTGCAGAAGGGAA
ACGAACTGGCCCTGCCCTCCAAATATGTGAACTTCCTGTACCTGGCCAGCCACTATGAGAAGCTGAAGGG
CTCCCCCGAGGATAATGAGCAGAAACAGCTGTTTGTGGAACAGCACAAGCACTACCTGGACGAGATCATC
GAGCAGATCAGCGAGTTCTCCAAGAGAGTGATCCTGGCCGACGCTAATCTGGACAAAGTGCTGTCCGCCT
ACAACAAGCACCGGGATAAGCCCATCAGAGAGCAGGCCGAGAATATCATCCACCTGTTTACCCTGACCAA
TCTGGGAGCCCCTGCCGCCTTCAAGTACTTTGACACCACCATCGACCGGAAGAAGTACGTGAGCACCAAA
GAGGTGCTGGACGCCACCCTGATCCACCAGAGCATCACCGGCCTGTACGAGACACGGATCGACCTGTCTC
AGCTGGGAGGCGACGGATCCGGCGGAGGCGGAAGCGGGAAAAGAACCGCCGACGGCAGCGAATTCGAGCC
CAAGAAGAAGAGGAAAGTCTCGAGCGGAGGCGACTACAAAGACCATGACGGTGATTATAAAGATCATGAC
ATCGATTACAAGGATGACGATGACAAGGGAGGCGGTGGAAGCGGCGCAACAAACTTCTCTCTGCTGAAAC
AAGCCGGAGATGTCGAAGAGAATCCTGGACCGATGGTGAGCAAGGGCGAGGAGCTGTTCACCGGGGTGGT
GCCCATCCTGGTCGAGCTGGACGGCGACGTAAACGGCCACAAGTTCAGCGTGTCCGGCGAGGGCGAGGGC
GATGCCACCTACGGCAAGCTGACCCTGAAGTTCATCTGCACCACCGGCAAGCTGCCCGTGCCCTGGCCCA
CCCTCGTGACCACCCTGACCTACGGCGTGCAGTGCTTCAGCCGCTACCCCGACCACATGAAGCAGCACGA
CTTCTTCAAGTCCGCCATGCCCGAAGGCTACGTCCAGGAGCGCACCATCTTCTTCAAGGACGACGGCAAC
TACAAGACCCGCGCCGAGGTGAAGTTCGAGGGCGACACCCTGGTGAACCGCATCGAGCTGAAGGGCATCG
ACTTCAAGGAGGACGGCAACATCCTGGGGCACAAGCTGGAGTACAACTACAACAGCCACAACGTCTATAT
CATGGCCGACAAGCAGAAGAACGGCATCAAGGTGAACTTCAAGATCCGCCACAACATCGAGGACGGCAGC
GTGCAGCTCGCCGACCACTACCAGCAGAACACCCCCATCGGCGACGGCCCCGTGCTGCTGCCCGACAACC
ACTACCTGAGCACCCAGTCCGCCCTGAGCAAAGACCCCAACGAGAAGCGCGATCACATGGTCCTGCTGGA
GTTCGTGACCGCCGCCGGGATCACTCTCGGCATGGACGAGCTGTACAAGTGACCGGTCATCATCACCATC
ACCATTGAGTTTAAACCCGCTGATCAGCCTCGACTGTGCCTTCTAGTTGCCAGCCATCTGTTGTTTGCCC
CTCCCCCGTGCCTTCCTTGACCCTGGAAGGTGCCACTCCCACTGTCCTTTCCTAATAAAATGAGGAAATT
GCATCGCATTGTCTGAGTAGGTGTCATTCTATTCTGGGGGGTGGGGTGGGGCAGGACAGCAAGGGGGAGG
ATTGGGAAGACAATAGCAGGCATGCTGGGGATGCGGTGGGCTCTATGGCTTCTGAGGCGGAAAGAACCAG
CTGGGGCTCGATACCGTCGACCTCTAGCTAGAGCTTGGCGTAATCATGGTCATAGCTGTTTCCTGTGTGA
AATTGTTATCCGCTCACAATTCCACACAACATACGAGCCGGAAGCATAAAGTGTAAAGCCTAGGGTGCCT
AATGAGTGAGCTAACTCACATTAATTGCGTTGCGCTCACTGCCCGCTTTCC
Features (pLannotate 1.2.2; 18 found; start..end, strand, type, name):
    260..848     -  rep_origin     ori: high-copy-number ColE1/pMB1/pBR322/pUC origin of replication
   1019..1879    -  CDS            AmpR: β-lactamase; bla; confers resistance to ampicillin, carbenicillin, and related antibiotics
   1880..1984    -  promoter       AmpR promoter: bla
   2055..2099    -  misc_feature   bom (fragment): basis of mobility region from pBR322
   2254..2633    +  enhancer       CMV enhancer: human cytomegalovirus immediate early enhancer
   2634..2837    +  promoter       CMV promoter: human cytomegalovirus (CMV) immediate early promoter
   2879..2897    +  promoter       T7 promoter: promoter for bacteriophage T7 RNA polymerase
   2911..4629    +  CDS            Cas9(N): N-terminal portion of Streptococcus pyogenes Cas9 (Zetsche et al., 2015)
   4516..7014    +  CDS            Cas9(C): C-terminal portion of Streptococcus pyogenes Cas9 (Zetsche et al., 2015)
   7102..7167    +  CDS            3xFLAG: three tandem FLAG® epitope tags, followed by an enterokinase cleavage site
   7243..7959    +  CDS            EGFP: EGFP is a basic (constitutively fluorescent) green fluorescent protein published in 1996, derived from Aequorea victoria. It is reported to be a rapidly-maturing weak dimer with moderate acid sensitivity.
   8014..8238    +  polyA_signal   bGH poly(A) signal: bovine growth hormone polyadenylation signal
   8242..8263    +  promoter       SV40 promoter (fragment): SV40 enhancer and early promoter
   8268..8284    +  misc_feature   MCS (fragment): pBluescript multiple cloning site
   8333..8349    -  protein_bind   lac operator: The lac repressor binds to the lac operator to inhibit transcription in E. coli. This inhibition can be relieved by adding lactose or isopropyl-β-D-thiogalactopyranoside (IPTG). lac repressor encoded by lacI
   8357..8387    -  promoter       lac promoter: promoter for the E. coli lac operon
   8402..8423    -  protein_bind   CAP binding site: CAP binding activates transcription in the presence of cAMP. E. coli catabolite activator protein
   8436..77      -  CDS            lacI (fragment) (across the origin): lac repressor; lacI; The lac repressor binds to the lac operator to inhibit transcription in E. coli. This inhibition can be relieved by adding lactose or isopropyl-β-D-thiogalactopyranoside (IPTG).
