[The description below was written by a language model from this plasmid's Addgene catalogue record and pLannotate feature annotations shown in this document.]
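Description:
pCMV-T7-SpCas9(MKACKV)-P2A-EGFP (AHK136) is an 8.45 kb mammalian expression and CRISPR plasmid built by Gibson cloning on the pCMV-T7-SpCas9-P2A-EGFP (RTW3027) backbone. It is maintained in E. coli through a high-copy ColE1/pUC-type origin and selected with ampicillin via the β-lactamase gene and its native promoter. Short remnants of lac regulatory sequences, a pBluescript polylinker, an SV40 promoter fragment and a bom fragment are also annotated; these appear to be backbone leftovers rather than functional parts of the payload.

The payload is a human codon-optimized Streptococcus pyogenes Cas9 nuclease carrying six substitutions (D1135M, S1136K, G1218A, E1219C, R1335K, T1337V), summarized in the name as MKACKV. The annotation software labels the reading frame as overlapping N- and C-terminal Cas9 segments, but together these span one continuous Cas9 coding sequence. The CMV enhancer and immediate early promoter drive expression in human cells, and a T7 promoter placed just upstream of the coding sequence additionally allows transcription by T7 RNA polymerase, for example in vitro. At its C terminus the nuclease is fused to a bipartite nuclear localization signal (BPNLS) and a 3xFLAG epitope for detection, followed by a P2A ribosome-skipping peptide and EGFP, so that transfected cells produce free green fluorescent protein as a marker of Cas9 expression. A bovine growth hormone polyadenylation signal terminates the transcript.

The plasmid carries no guide RNA cassette in the annotated features, so a guide would have to be supplied separately. The associated publication concerns engineering custom Cas9 PAM variants, consistent with this construct being used to test a variant with altered PAM preference in human cells; the record does not state which PAM it recognizes.
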