Addgene plasmid #223097: pCMV-T7-SpCas9(MKACKV)-P2A-EGFP (AHK136)
Purpose: pCMV and pT7 Human expression plasmid for SpCas9 enzyme with MKACKV amino acids at positions 1135,1136,1218,1219,1335,T1337 with C-term BPNLS-P2A-EGFP
Depositing lab: Benjamin Kleinstiver. Depositing organization: Massachusetts General Hospital. Publication: Custom CRISPR-Cas9 PAM variants via scalable engineering and machine learning. Silverstein RA, Kim N, Kroell AS, Walton RT, Delano J, Butcher RM, Pacesa M, Smith BK, Christie KA, Ha LL, Meis RJ, Clark AB, Spinner AD, Lazzarotto CR, Li Y, Matsubara A, Urbina EO, Dahl GA, Correia BE, Marks DS, Tsai SQ, Pinello L, De Ravin SS, Liu Q, Kleinstiver BP. Nature. 2025 Apr 22. doi: 10.1038/s41586-025-09021-y. PubMed 40262634.
Backbone
  Vector backbone: pCMV-T7-SpCas9-P2A-EGFP (RTW3027)
  Backbone manufacturer: Benjamin Kleinstiver, Addgene plasmid #139987
  Vector type: Mammalian Expression, CRISPR
Growth in bacteria
  Bacterial resistance: Ampicillin, 100 μg/mL
  Growth temperature: 37°C
  Growth strain: DH5alpha
  Copy number: High Copy
Gene/Insert
  Gene/Insert name: human codon optimized nuclease SpCas9(MKACKV)-P2A-EGFP (alt names: AHK136; SpCas9(MKACKV))
  Species: Synthetic
  Mutation: SpCas9(MKACKV)=D1135M, S1136K, G1218A, E1219C, R1335K, T1337V
  Promoter: CMV and T7
  Tag / fusion protein: BPNLS-3xFLAG-P2A-EGFP (C terminal on insert)
  Cloning method: Gibson Cloning
  Sequencing primers: 5′ oBK6928-CCAAGTCTCCACCCCATTGACG; 3′ oBK219-GGGAGTGGCACCTTCCAGGGTC
Terms and licenses: Academic/Nonprofit Terms; Industry Terms: Not Available to Industry
How to cite: pCMV-T7-SpCas9(MKACKV)-P2A-EGFP (AHK136) was a gift from Benjamin Kleinstiver (Addgene plasmid # 223097 ; http://n2t.net/addgene:223097 ; RRID:Addgene_223097)
